>Addgene plasmid #118367 | Flag-GFP11-pDEST-C | addgene full sequence | sequence record 229338 | Addgene NGS Result
CATTAGATGCATGTCGTTACATAACTTACGGTAAATGGCCCGCCTGGCTGACCGCCCAACGACCCCCGCC
CATTGACGTCAATAATGACGTATGTTCCCATAGTAACGCCAATAGGGACTTTCCATTGACGTCAATGGGT
GGAGTATTTACGGTAAACTGCCCACTTGGCAGTACATCAAGTGTATCATATGCCAAGTACGCCCCCTATT
GACGTCAATGACGGTAAATGGCCCGCCTGGCATTATGCCCAGTACATGACCTTATGGGACTTTCCTACTT
GGCAGTACATCTACGTATTAGTCATCGCTATTACCATGGTGATGCGGTTTTGGCAGTACATCAATGGGCG
TGGATAGCGGTTTGACTCACGGGGATTTCCAAGTCTCCACCCCATTGACGTCAATGGGAGTTTGTTTTGG
CACCAAAATCAACGGGACTTTCCAAAATGTCGTAACAACTCCGCCCCATTGACGCAAATGGGCGGTAGGC
GTGTACGGTGGGAGGTCTATATAAGCAGAGCTGGTTTAGTGAACCGTCAGATCCGCTAGCGCTACCGGAC
TCAGATCTCGAGCTGAAATTAATACGACTCACTATAGGGAGACCCAAGCTGGCTAGTTAAGCTTGATCAA
ACAAGTTTGTACAAAAAAGCTGAACGAGAAACGTAAAATGATATAAATATCAATATATTAAATTAGATTT
TGCATAAAAAACAGACTACATAATACTGTAAAACACAACATATCCAGTCACTATGGCGGCCGCATTAGGC
ACCCCAGGCTTTACACTTTATGCTTCCGGCTCGTATAATGTGTGGATTTTGAGTTAGGATCCGTCGAGAT
TTTCAGGAGCTAAGGAAGCTAAAATGGAGAAAAAAATCACTGGATATACCACCGTTGATATATCCCAATG
GCATCGTAAAGAACATTTTGAGGCATTTCAGTCAGTTGCTCAATGTACCTATAACCAGACCGTTCAGCTG
GATATTACGGCCTTTTTAAAGACCGTAAAGAAAAATAAGCACAAGTTTTATCCGGCCTTTATTCACATTC
TTGCCCGCCTGATGAATGCTCATCCGGAATTCCGTATGGCAATGAAAGACGGTGAGCTGGTGATATGGGA
TAGTGTTCACCCTTGTTACACCGTTTTCCATGAGCAAACTGAAACGTTTTCATCGCTCTGGAGTGAATAC
CACGACGATTTCCGGCAGTTTCTACACATATATTCGCAAGATGTGGCGTGTTACGGTGAAAACCTGGCCT
ATTTCCCTAAAGGGTTTATTGAGAATATGTTTTTCGTCTCAGCCAATCCCTGGGTGAGTTTCACCAGTTT
TGATTTAAACGTGGCCAATATGGACAACTTCTTCGCCCCCGTTTTCACCATGGGCAAATATTATACGCAA
GGCGACAAGGTGCTGATGCCGCTGGCGATTCAGGTTCATCATGCCGTTTGTGATGGCTTCCATGTCGGCA
GAATGCTTAATGAATTACAACAGTACTGCGATGAGTGGCAGGCGGGGCGTAATCTAGAGGATCCGGCTTA
CTAAAAGCCAGATAACAGTATGCGTATTTGCGCGCTGATTTTTGCGGTATAAGAATATATACTGATATGT
ATACCCGAAGTATGTCAAAAAGAGGTATGCTATGAAGCAGCGTATTACAGTGACAGTTGACAGCGACAGC
TATCAGTTGCTCAAGGCATATATGATGTCAATATCTCCGGTCTGGTAAGCACAACCATGCAGAATGAAGC
CCGTCGTCTGCGTGCCGAACGCTGGAAAGCGGAAAATCAGGAAGGGATGGCTGAGGTCGCCCGGTTTATT
GAAATGAACGGCTCTTTTGCTGACGAGAACAGGGGCTGGTGAAATGCAGTTTAAGGTTTACACCTATAAA
AGAGAGAGCCGTTATCGTCTGTTTGTGGATGTACAGAGTGATATTATTGACACGCCCGGGCGACGGATGG
TGATCCCCCTGGCCAGTGCACGTCTGCTGTCAGATAAAGTCCCCCGTGAACTTTACCCGGTGGTGCATAT
CGGGGATGAAAGCTGGCGCATGATGACCACCGATATGGCCAGTGTGCCGGTCTCCGTTATCGGGGAAGAA
GTGGCTGATCTCAGCCACCGCGAAAATGACATCAAAAACGCCATTAACCTGATGTTCTGGGGAATATAAA
TGTCAGGCTCCCTTATACACAGCCAGTCTGCAGGTCGACCATAGTGACTGGATATGTTGTGTTTTACAGT
ATTATGTAGTCTGTTTTTTATGCAAAATCTAATTTAATATATTGATATTTATATCATTTTACGTTTCTCG
TTCAGCTTTCTTGTACAAAGTGGTTCGATCTTACACGGGATCCAAGCCGGTCGCCACCATGGGCGACGGC
GGCAGCGGCGGCGGCAGCCGGGACCACATGGTGCTGCACGAGTACGTGAACGCCGCCGGCATCACATCTG
GAGTGGACTACAAGGACGACGATGACAAGGGATAAGCGGCCGCGACTCTAGATCATAATCAGCCATACCA
CATTTGTAGAGGTTTTACTTGCTTTAAAAAACCTCCCACACCTCCCCCTGAACCTGAAACATAAAATGAA
TGCAATTGTTGTTGTTAACTTGTTTATTGCAGCTTATAATGGTTACAAATAAAGCAATAGCATCACAAAT
TTCACAAATAAAGCATTTTTTTCACTGCATTCTAGTTGTGGTTTGTCCAAACTCATCAATGTATCTTATC
ATGTCTGGATCGATCCTGCATTAATGAATCGGCCAACGCGCGGGGAGAGGCGGTTTGCGTATTGGCTGGC
GTAATAGCGAAGAGGCCCGCACCGATCGCCCTTCCCAACAGTTGCGCAGCCTGAATGGCGAATGGG
[124 nt withheld, positions 2867-2990]
C
[91 nt withheld, positions 2992-3082]
A
[49 nt withheld, positions 3084-3132]
CCTTTGACGTTGGAGTCCACGTTCTTT
[37 nt withheld, positions 3160-3196]
ACCCTATCTCGGTCTATTCTTTTGATTTATAAGGGATTTTGCCGATTTCGGCCTATTGGTTAAAAAATGA
GCTGATTTAACAAAAATTTAACGCGAATTTTAACAAAATATTAACGCTTACAATTTCCTGATGCGGTATT
TTCTCCTTACGCATCTGTGCGGTATTTCACACCGCATACGCGGATCTGCGCAGCACCATGGCCTGAAATA
ACCTCTGAAAGAGGAACTTGGTTAGGTACCTTCTGAGGCGGAAAGAACCAGCTGTGGAATGTGTGTCAGT
TAGGGTGTGGAAAGTCCCCAGGCTCCCCAGCAGGCAGAAGTATGCAAAGCATGCATCTCAATTAGTCAGC
AACCAGGTGTGGAAAGTCCCCAGGCTCCCCAGCAGGCAGAAGTATGCAAAGCATGCATCTCAATTAGTCA
GCAACCATAGTCCCGCCCCTAACTCCGCCCATCCCGCCCCTAACTCCGCCCAGTTCCGCCCATTCTCCGC
CCCATGGCTGACTAATTTTTTTTATTTATGCAGAGGCCGAGGCCGCCTCGGCCTCTGAGCTATTCCAGAA
GTAGTGAGGAGGCTTTTTTGGAGGCCTAGGCTTTTGCAAAAAGCTTGATTCTTCTGACACAACAGTCTCG
AACTTAAGGCTAGAGCCACCATGATTGAACAAGATGGATTGCACGCAGGTTCTCCGGCCGCTTGGGTGGA
GAGGCTATTCGGCTATGACTGGGCACAACAGACAATCGGCTGCTCTGATGCCGCCGTGTTCCGGCTGTCA
GCGCAGGGGCGCCCGGTTCTTTTTGTCAAGACCGACCTGTCCGGTGCCCTGAATGAACTGCAGGACGAGG
CAGCGCGGCTATCGTGGCTGGCCACGACGGGCGTTCCTTGCGCAGCTGTGCTCGACGTTGTCACTGAAGC
GGGAAGGGACTGGCTGCTATTGGGCGAAGTGCCGGGGCAGGATCTCCTGTCATCTCACCTTGCTCCTGCC
GAGAAAGTATCCATCATGGCTGATGCAATGCGGCGGCTGCATACGCTTGATCCGGCTACCTGCCCATTCG
ACCACCAAGCGAAACATCGCATCGAGCGAGCACGTACTCGGATGGAAGCCGGTCTTGTCGATCAGGATGA
TCTGGACGAAGAGCATCAGGGGCTCGCGCCAGCCGAACTGTTCGCCAGGCTCAAGGCGCGCATGCCCGAC
GGCGAGGATCTCGTCGTGACCCATGGCGATGCCTGCTTGCCGAATATCATGGTGGAAAATGGCCGCTTTT
CTGGATTCATCGACTGTGGCCGGCTGGGTGTGGCGGACCGCTATCAGGACATAGCGTTGGCTACCCGTGA
TATTGCTGAAGAGCTTGGCGGCGAATGGGCTGACCGCTTCCTCGTGCTTTACGGTATCGCCGCTCCCGAT
TCGCAGCGCATCGCCTTCTATCGCCTTCTTGACGAGTTCTTCTGAGCGGGACTCTGGGGTTCGAAATGAC
CGACCAAGCGACGCCCAACCTGCCATCACGATGGCCGCAATAAAATATCTTTATTTTCATTACATCTGTG
TGTTGGTTTTTTGTGTGAATCGATAGCGATAAGGATCCGCGTATGGTGCACTCTCAGTACAATCTGCTCT
GATGCCGCATAGTTAAGCCAGCCCCGACACCCGCCAACACCCGCTGACGCGCCCTGACGGGCTTGTCTGC
TCCCGGCATCCGCTTACAGACAAGCTGTGACCGTCTCCGGGAGCTGCATGTGTCAGAGGTTTTCACCGTC
ATCACCGAAACGCGCGAGACGAAAGGGCCTCGTGATACGCCTATTTTTATAGGTTAATGTCATGATAATA
ATGGTTTCTTAGACGTCAGGTGGCACTTTTCGGGGAAATGTGCGCGGAACCCCTATTTGTTTATTTTTCT
AAATACATTCAAATATGTATCCGCTCATGAGACAATAACCCTGATAAATGCTTCAATAATATTGAAAAAG
GAAGAGTATGAGTATTCAACATTTCCGTGTCGCCCTTATTCCCTTTTTTGCGGCATTTTGCCTTCCTGTT
TTTGCTCACCCAGAAACGCTGGTGAAAGTAAAAGATGCTGAAGATCAGTTGGGTGCACGAGTGGGTTACA
TCGAACTGGATCTCAACAGCGGTAAGATCCTTGAGAGTTTTCGCCCCGAAGAACGTTTTCCAATGATGAG
CACTTTTAAAGTTCTGCTATGTGGCGCGGTATTATCCCGTATTGACGCCGGGCAAGAGCAACTCGGTCGC
CGCATACACTATTCTCAGAATGACTTGGTTGAGTACTCACCAGTCACAGAAAAGCATCTTACGGATGGCA
TGACAGTAAGAGAATTATGCAGTGCTGCCATAACCATGAGTGATAACACTGCGGCCAACTTACTTCTGAC
AACGATCGGAGGACCGAAGGAGCTAACCGCTTTTTTGCACAACATGGGGGATCATGTAACTCGCCTTGAT
CGTTGGGAACCGGAGCTGAATGAAGCCATACCAAACGACGAGCGTGACACCACGATGCCTGTAGCAATGG
CAACAACGTTGCGCAAACTATTAACTGGCGAACTACTTACTCTAGCTTCCCGGCAACAATTAATAGACTG
GATGGAGGCGGATAAAGTTGCAGGACCACTTCTGCGCTCGGCCCTTCCGGCTGGCTGGTTTATTGCTGAT
AAATCTGGAGCCGGTGAGCGTGGGTCTCGCGGTATCATTGCAGCACTGGGGCCAGATGGTAAGCCCTCCC
GTATCGTAGTTATCTACACGACGGGGAGTCAGGCAACTATGGATGAACGAAATAGACAGATCGCTGAGAT
AGGTGCCTCACTGATTAAGCATTGGTAACTGTCAGACCAAGTTTACTCATATATACTTTAGATTGATTTA
AAACTTCATTTTTAATTTAAAAGGATCTAGGTGAAGATCCTTTTTGATAATCTCATGACCAAAATCCCTT
AACGTGAGTTTTCGTTCCACTGAGCGTCAGACCCCGTAGAAAAGATCAAAGGATCTTCTTGAGATCCTTT
TTTTCTGCGCGTAATCTGCTGCTTGCAAACAAAAAAACCACCGCTACCAGCGGTGGTTTGTTTGCCGGAT
CAAGAGCTACCAACTCTTTTTCCGAAGGTAACTGGCTTCAGCAGAGCGCAGATACCAAATACTGTTCTTC
TAGTGTAGCCGTAGTTAGGCCACCACTTCAAGAACTCTGTAGCACCGCCTACATACCTCGCTCTGCTAAT
CCTGTTACCAGTGGCTGCTGCCAGTGGCGATAAGTCGTGTCTTACCGGGTTGGACTCAAGACGATAGTTA
CCGGATAAGGCGCAGCGGTCGGGCTGAACGGGGGGTTCGTGCACACAGCCCAGCTTGGAGCGAACGACCT
ACACCGAACTGAGATACCTACAGCGTGAGCTATGAGAAAGCGCCACGCTTCCCGAAGGGAGAAAGGCGGA
CAGGTATCCGGTAAGCGGCAGGGTCGGAACAGGAGAGCGCACGAGGGAGCTTCCAGGGGGAAACGCCTGG
TATCTTTATAGTCCTGTCGGGTTTCGCCACCTCTGACTTGAGCGTCGATTTTTGTGATGCTCGTCAGGGG
GGCGGAGCCTATGGAAAAACGCCAGCAACGCGGCCTTTTTACGGTTCCTGGCCTTTTGCTGGCCTTTTGC
TCACATGTTCTTTCCTGCGTTATCCCCTGATTCTGTGGATAACCGTATTACCGCCTTTGAGTGAGCTGAT
ACCGCTCGCCGCAGCCGAACGACCGAGCGCAGCGAGTCAGTGAGCGAGGAAGCGGAAGAGCGCCCAATAC
GCAAACCGCCTCTCCCCGCGCGTTGGCCGATTCATTAATGCAGAGCTTGCAATTCGCGCTTTTTCAATAT
TATTGAAGCATTTATCAGGGTTATTGTCTCATGAGCGGATACATATTTGAATGTATTTAGAAAAATAAAC
AAATAGGGGTTCCGCGCACATTTCCCCGAAAAGTGCCACCTGACGTCTAAGAAACCATTATTATCATGAC
ATTAACCTATAAAAATAGGCGTATTACGAGGCCCTTTCACG
Features (pLannotate 1.2.2; 29 found; start..end, strand, type, name):
     15..318     +  enhancer       CMV enhancer: human cytomegalovirus immediate early enhancer
    319..522     +  promoter       CMV promoter: human cytomegalovirus (CMV) immediate early promoter
    545..574     +  misc_feature   MCS (fragment): multiple cloning site
    580..598     +  promoter       T7 promoter: promoter for bacteriophage T7 RNA polymerase
    631..755     +  protein_bind   attR1: mutant version of attR; recombination site for the Gateway® LR reaction LR Clonase™
    780..810     +  promoter       lac UV5 promoter: E. coli lac promoter with an "up" mutation
    834..863     +  promoter       cat promoter (fragment): promoter of the E. coli cat gene encoding chloramphenicol acetyltransferase
    864..1544    +  CDS            CmR: chloramphenicol acetyltransferase confers resistance to chloramphenicol
   1701..1859    +  CDS            ccdA (fragment): CCDA_ECO57 - Also known as H, letA. Experimental evidence at protein level: Swiss-Prot protein existence level 1. Antitoxin component of a type II toxin-antitoxin (TA) system which inhibits the post-segregational killing (PSK) of plasmid-free cells, also referred to as a plasmid addiction system. Binds to and blocks the activity of CcdB; will also remove bound CcdB protein from the CcdB-GyrA complex by forming a CcdA-CcdB complex, a process termed rejuvenation. Functions as a transcriptional corepressor for the ccdAB operon, repression also requires CcdB (By similarity). From Escherichia coli
   1864..2169    +  CDS            ccdB: CcdB, a bacterial toxin that poisons DNA gyrase; ccdB; Plasmids containing the ccdB gene cannot be propagated in standard E. coli strains.
   2210..2334    -  protein_bind   attR2: mutant version of attR; recombination site for the Gateway® LR reaction LR Clonase™
   2399..2458    +  CDS            P4-1 (fragment): P4-1 is a basic (constitutively fluorescent) green fluorescent protein published in 1996, derived from Aequorea victoria.
   2459..2479    +  CDS            FLAG (fragment): FLAG® epitope tag, followed by an enterokinase cleavage site
   2501..2584    +  CDS            large T antigen (fragment): large T antigen from SV40 (simian virus 40)
   2607..2741    +  polyA_signal   SV40 poly(A) signal: SV40 polyadenylation signal
   2746..2795    -  CDS            lacI (fragment): lac repressor; lacI; The lac repressor binds to the lac operator to inhibit transcription in E. coli. This inhibition can be relieved by adding lactose or isopropyl-β-D-thiogalactopyranoside (IPTG).
   2795..2862    +  CDS            lacZα (fragment): LacZα fragment of β-galactosidase; lacZ fragment
   2867..3295    +  rep_origin     f1 ori (sequence partly withheld): f1 bacteriophage origin of replication; arrow indicates direction of (+) strand synthesis
   3323..3374    -  misc_feature   bom (fragment): basis of mobility region from pBR322
   3439..3796    +  promoter       SV40 promoter: SV40 enhancer and early promoter
   3847..4638    +  CDS            neo: KKA2_KLEPN - Also known as kan, nptII. Experimental evidence at protein level: Swiss-Prot protein existence level 1. Resistance to kanamycin, neomycin, paromomycin, ribostamycin, butirosin and gentamicin B. From Klebsiella pneumoniae.
   4705..4753    +  polyA_signal   poly(A) signal: synthetic polyadenylation signal
   4773..4827    -  misc_feature   bom (fragment): basis of mobility region from pBR322
   4929..4964    -  CDS            rop (fragment): Rop protein, which maintains plasmids at low copy number; rop
   5059..5163    +  promoter       AmpR promoter: bla
   5164..6024    +  CDS            AmpR: β-lactamase; bla; confers resistance to ampicillin, carbenicillin, and related antibiotics
   6195..6783    +  rep_origin     ori: high-copy-number ColE1/pMB1/pBR322/pUC origin of replication
   6966..7019    +  CDS            lacI (fragment): lac repressor; lacI; The lac repressor binds to the lac operator to inhibit transcription in E. coli. This inhibition can be relieved by adding lactose or isopropyl-β-D-thiogalactopyranoside (IPTG).
   7035..7132    -  promoter       AmpR promoter: bla
