[The description below was written by a language model from this plasmid's Addgene catalogue record and pLannotate feature annotations shown in this document.]
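Description:
Flag-GFP11-pDEST-C is an empty Gateway destination vector for mammalian expression, built on the pDEST27 backbone and designed for bimolecular fluorescence complementation (BiFC) assays. Transcription is driven by the human cytomegalovirus immediate early enhancer and promoter, with a T7 promoter just downstream, and terminates at an SV40 polyadenylation signal. Between these lies the standard Gateway cassette: attR1 and attR2 sites flanking a chloramphenicol acetyltransferase gene and the ccdB gyrase toxin. An LR recombination with an entry clone replaces this cassette with the gene of interest, and loss of ccdB provides counter-selection for recombinants in ordinary E. coli. Until then, the empty vector has to be maintained in a ccdB-tolerant strain under combined chloramphenicol and ampicillin selection.

Immediately after attR2 the feature table shows a short Aequorea GFP-derived coding fragment followed by a FLAG epitope. This corresponds to the catalogued GFP11-FLAG tag, which is fused to the C terminus of the recombined open reading frame. GFP11 is the small final beta-strand of split GFP. On its own it is non-fluorescent, but it can reconstitute fluorescence when brought together with the complementary large GFP fragment carried on a partner protein, so fluorescence reports proximity or interaction of the two fusions. The FLAG tag allows independent detection of the fusion. The backbone carries a high-copy ColE1/pUC-type origin, AmpR and an f1 origin. An SV40 promoter-driven neomycin phosphotransferase cassette with its own synthetic poly(A) signal could allow G418 selection in mammalian cells. The record describes the vector's use as screening candidate interaction partners by BiFC, and the associated study concerned the nuclear actin interactome.
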