Addgene plasmid #118367: Flag-GFP11-pDEST-C
Purpose: (Empty Backbone) Bimolecular Fluorescence Complimentation (BiFC) assay. Gateway compatible C-terminal vector with BiFC-tag (GFP11-Flag) to screen interaction partners.
Depositing lab: Maria Vartiainen. Depositing organization: University of Helsinki. Publication: Nuclear actin interactome analysis links actin to KAT14 histone acetyl transferase and mRNA splicing. Viita T, Kyheroinen S, Prajapati B, Virtanen J, Frilander MJ, Varjosalo M, Vartiainen MK. J Cell Sci. 2019 Apr 17;132(8). pii: jcs.226852. doi: 10.1242/jcs.226852. PubMed 30890647.
Backbone
  Vector backbone: pDEST27
  Backbone manufacturer: Thermo Fisher Scientific
  Vector type: Mammalian Expression ; Destination
  Tag / fusion protein: GFP11-FLAG (C terminal on backbone)
Growth in bacteria
  Bacterial resistance: Chloramphenicol and Ampicillin, 25 & 100 μg/mL
  Growth temperature: 37°C
  Growth strain: ccdB Survival
  Copy number: High Copy
Gene/Insert
  Gene/Insert name: None
  Tag / fusion protein: GFP11-FLAG (C terminal on backbone)
Terms and licenses: Academic/Nonprofit Terms; Industry Terms: Not Available to Industry
Depositor comments: Please visit https://www.biorxiv.org/content/10.1101/445973v1 for BioRxiv preprint
How to cite: Flag-GFP11-pDEST-C was a gift from Maria Vartiainen (Addgene plasmid # 118367 ; http://n2t.net/addgene:118367 ; RRID:Addgene_118367)
